Addgene plasmid #152772: pGBW-m4133242
Purpose: Mammalian expression plasmid for SARS-CoV-2 2'-O-ribose methyltransferase
Depositing lab: Ginkgo Bioworks & Benjie Chen. Depositing organization: Ginkgo Bioworks.
Backbone
  Vector backbone: pTwist_CMV_Hygro_6
  Backbone size w/o insert (bp): 6525
  Vector type: Mammalian Expression
  Selectable markers: Hygromycin
Growth in bacteria
  Bacterial resistance: Ampicillin, 100 μg/mL
  Growth temperature: 37°C
  Growth strain: DH5alpha
  Copy number: High Copy
Gene/Insert
  Gene/Insert name: SARS-CoV-2 2'-O-ribose methyltransferase
  Species: Severe acute respiratory syndrome coronavirus 2
  Insert size (bp): 893
  Mutation: wt
  Entrez Gene: ORF1ab (a.k.a. GU280_gp01)
  Promoter: CMV
  Tag / fusion protein: Cleavable TEV;S-tag (C terminal on backbone)
  Cloning method: Unknown
Resource information
  A portion of this plasmid was derived from a plasmid made by: GinkgoBioworks
Depositor comments: NCBI reference sequence: YP_009725311.1
How to cite: pGBW-m4133242 was a gift from Ginkgo Bioworks & Benjie Chen (Addgene plasmid # 152772 ; http://n2t.net/addgene:152772 ; RRID:Addgene_152772)
