[The description below was written by a language model from this plasmid's Addgene catalogue record and pLannotate feature annotations shown in this document.]
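Description:
pGBW-m4133242 is a mammalian expression plasmid built on the pTwist_CMV_Hygro_6 backbone that carries the wild-type coding sequence for the SARS-CoV-2 2'-O-ribose methyltransferase, a mature product of the ORF1ab replicase polyprotein. The sequenced plasmid is about 7.5 kb. It is maintained in E. coli through a high-copy ColE1/pUC-type origin and an ampicillin resistance (β-lactamase) gene. For selection in mammalian cells it contains a separate cassette in which the human ubiquitin C promoter drives hygromycin B phosphotransferase, followed by a synthetic poly(A) signal.

The roughly 0.9 kb viral insert sits downstream of the CMV immediate early enhancer and promoter and is terminated by an SV40 polyadenylation signal. The automated annotation detects the open reading frame, which spans the numbering origin of the circular sequence, only by homology to the replicase polyprotein of avian infectious bronchitis virus. That label and its endoribonuclease description reflect the closest database match rather than the actual identity of the insert, which the catalogue gives as the SARS-CoV-2 methyltransferase. According to the record, the backbone supplies a C-terminal S-tag preceded by a TEV protease cleavage site, which would allow detection or affinity capture of the protein and subsequent tag removal; these elements are not separately annotated in the feature table. The expression unit is flanked by short β-globin insulator elements and by bacterial and T7 transcription terminators, which help isolate it from neighbouring transcription. The construct is suited to transient expression, or to stable expression under hygromycin selection, of this viral enzyme in mammalian cells.
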