Features (pLannotate 1.2.2; 19 found; start..end, strand, type, name):
   1036..1157    -  polyA_signal   SV40 poly(A) signal: SV40 polyadenylation signal
   1180..1249    -  CDS            large T antigen (fragment): large T antigen from SV40 (simian virus 40)
   1272..1318    +  terminator     T7 terminator: transcription terminator for bacteriophage T7 RNA polymerase
   1348..1484    +  terminator     rrnG terminator: transcription terminator from the E. coli ribosomal RNA rrnG operon (Albrechtsen et al., 1991)
   1529..1600    +  misc_feature   3' β-globin insulator: insulator downstream of the human β-globin locus (Farrell et al., 2002)
   1826..2414    -  rep_origin     ori: high-copy-number ColE1/pMB1/pBR322/pUC origin of replication
   2586..2650    -  CDS            bla(M) (fragment): β-lactamase lacking the signal sequence; bla(M); allows cytosolic expression of β-lactamase
   2914..4123    +  promoter       UbC promoter: human ubiquitin C promoter
   4133..5154    +  CDS            HygR (fragment): hygromycin B phosphotransferase confers resistance to hygromycin
   5182..5230    +  polyA_signal   poly(A) signal: synthetic polyadenylation signal
   5496..6356    +  CDS            AmpR: β-lactamase; bla; confers resistance to ampicillin, carbenicillin, and related antibiotics
   6369..6505    +  terminator     rrnG terminator: transcription terminator from the E. coli ribosomal RNA rrnG operon (Albrechtsen et al., 1991)
   6657..6728    +  misc_feature   5' β-globin insulator: insulator upstream of the human β-globin locus (Farrell et al., 2002)
   6733..6779    -  terminator     T7 terminator: transcription terminator for bacteriophage T7 RNA polymerase
   6797..6845    -  polyA_signal   poly(A) signal: synthetic polyadenylation signal
   6926..7229    +  enhancer       CMV enhancer: human cytomegalovirus immediate early enhancer
   7302..7319    -  promoter       CMV promoter (fragment): human cytomegalovirus (CMV) immediate early promoter
   7382..7433    +  promoter       CMVd2 promoter: truncated human cytomegalovirus (CMV) immediate early promoter that yields moderately reduced expression relative to the full-length promoter
   7460..895     +  CDS            rep (fragment) (across the origin): R1AB_IBVK - Protein inferred from homology: Swiss-Prot protein existence level 3. NendoU is a Mn(2+)-dependent, uridylate-specific enzyme, which leaves 2'-3'-cyclic phosphates 5' to the cleaved bond. From Avian infectious bronchitis virus (strain KB8523) (IBV).
>Addgene plasmid #152772 | pGBW-m4133242 | addgene full sequence | sequence record 358241 | Addgene NGS Result
CACCATGTCCTCACAAGCGTGGCAGCCAGGCGTAGCAATGCCTAATTTATACAAGATGCAGCGGATGCTC
CTTGAAAAATGCGACCTACAGAACTATGGAGATAGTGCTACATTGCCCAAGGGGATAATGATGAATGTGG
CCAAATATACCCAACTGTGTCAGTACCTGAACACTCTCACGCTGGCCGTTCCGTACAACATGAGGGTGAT
TCATTTTGGTGCCGGCAGCGACAAGGGAGTCGCTCCCGGGACCGCTGTGCTGCGACAGTGGCTTCCTACA
GGCACTCTGCTAGTGGATTCTGATTTGAATGACTTCGTCAGCGACGCAGACTCGACCCTCATCGGAGATT
GTGCGACTGTTCACACAGCCAACAAATGGGACCTGATCATTTCCGATATGTATGATCCAAAGACCAAAAA
TGTCACGAAGGAGAACGACTCAAAGGAGGGTTTCTTTACGTACATCTGCGGGTTCATCCAACAGAAACTT
GCACTGGGCGGAAGTGTGGCAATTAAAATAACAGAACACTCTTGGAACGCCGACCTATACAAGCTTATGG
GTCATTTTGCTTGGTGGACCGCCTTTGTTACTAATGTAAACGCTTCAAGCTCCGAGGCCTTCCTGATAGG
TTGTAATTATTTAGGCAAGCCTAGAGAGCAGATTGATGGGTATGTGATGCACGCAAATTACATCTTCTGG
CGCAACACAAATCCAATTCAGCTCAGTTCTTATTCACTGTTTGATATGAGCAAATTCCCCCTTAAACTGA
GAGGCACTGCCGTCATGTCCTTGAAGGAAGGACAAATCAACGATATGATCTTGTCTCTCCTTAGCAAGGG
GCGTTTGATTATTAGGGAGAACAATCGGGTGGTGATCTCATCGGACGTTCTGGTCAACAATGAAAACCTT
TACTTTCAGTCGAAAGAAACCGCGGCAGCTAAGTTCGAGAGGCAGCACATGGACAGTTAAGGATCCGCAG
GCCTCTGCTAGCTTGACTGACTGAGATACAGCGTACCTTCAGCTCACAGACATGATAAGATACATTGATG
AGTTTGGACAAACCACAACTAGAATGCAGTGAAAAAAATGCTTTATTTGTGAAATTTGTGATGCTATTGC
TTTATTTGTAACCATTATAAGCTGCAATAAACAAGTTAACAACAACAATTGCATTCATTTTATGTTTCAG
GTTCAGGGGGAGGTGTGGGAGGTTTTTTAAAGCAAGTAAAACCTCTACAAATGTGGTATTGGCCCATCTC
TATCGGTATCGTAGCATAACCCCTTGGGGCCTCTAAACGGGTCTTGAGGGGTTTTTTGTGCCCCTCGGGC
CGGATTGCTATCTACCGGCATTGGCGCAGAAAAAAATGCCTGATGCGACGCTGCGCGTCTTATACTCCCA
CATATGCCAGATTCAGCAACGGATACGGCTTCCCCAACTTGCCCACTTCCATACGTGTCCTCCTTACCAG
AAATTTATCCTTAAGGTCGTCAGCTATCCTGCAGGCGATCTCTCGATTTCGATCAAGACATTCCTTTAAT
GGTCTTTTCTGGACACCACTAGGGGTCAGAAGTAGTTCATCAAACTTTCTTCCCTCCCTAATCTCATTGG
TTACCTTGGGCTATCGAAACTTAATTAACCAGTCAAGTCAGCTACTTGGCGAGATCGACTTGTCTGGGTT
TCGACTACGCTCAGAATTGCGTCAGTCAAGTTCGATCTGGTCCTTGCTATTGCACCCGTTCTCCGATTAC
GAGTTTCATTTAAATCATGTGAGCAAAAGGCCAGCAAAAGGCCAGGAACCGTAAAAAGGCCGCGTTGCTG
GCGTTTTTCCATAGGCTCCGCCCCCCTGACGAGCATCACAAAAATCGACGCTCAAGTCAGAGGTGGCGAA
ACCCGACAGGACTATAAAGATACCAGGCGTTTCCCCCTGGAAGCTCCCTCGTGCGCTCTCCTGTTCCGAC
CCTGCCGCTTACCGGATACCTGTCCGCCTTTCTCCCTTCGGGAAGCGTGGCGCTTTCTCATAGCTCACGC
TGTAGGTATCTCAGTTCGGTGTAGGTCGTTCGCTCCAAGCTGGGCTGTGTGCACGAACCCCCCGTTCAGC
CCGACCGCTGCGCCTTATCCGGTAACTATCGTCTTGAGTCCAACCCGGTAAGACACGACTTATCGCCACT
GGCAGCAGCCACTGGTAACAGGATTAGCAGAGCGAGGTATGTAGGCGGTGCTACAGAGTTCTTGAAGTGG
TGGCCTAACTACGGCTACACTAGAAGAACAGTATTTGGTATCTGCGCTCTGCTGAAGCCAGTTACCTTCG
GAAAAAGAGTTGGTAGCTCTTGATCCGGCAAACAAACCACCGCTGGTAGCGGTGGTTTTTTTGTTTGCAA
GCAGCAGATTACGCGCAGAAAAAAAGGATCTCAAGAAGATCCTTTGATCTTTTCTACGGGGTCTGACGCT
CAGTGGAACGAAAACTCACGTTAAGGGATTTTGGTCATGAGATTATCAAAAAGGATCTTCACCTAGATCC
TTTTAAATTAAAAATGAAGTTTTAAATCAATCTAAAGTATATATGAGTAAACTTGGTCTGACAGTTACCA
ATGCTTAATCAGTGAGGCACCTATCTCAGCGATCTGTCTATTTCGTTCATCCATAGTTGCATTTAAATTT
CCGAACTCTCCAAGGCCCTCGTCGGAAAATCTTCAAACCTTTCGTCCGATCCATCTTGCAGGCTACCTCT
CGAACGAACTATCGCAAGTCTCTTGGCCGGCCTTGCGCCTTGGCTATTGCTTGGCAGCGCCTATCGCCAG
GTATTACTCCAATCCCGAATATCCGAGATCGGGATCACCCGAGAGAAGTTCAACCTACATCCTCAATCCC
GATCTATCCGAGATCCGAGGAATATCGAAATCGGGGCGCGCCTGGCCTCCGCGCCGGGTTTTGGCGCCTC
CCGCGGGCGCCCCCCTCGTCACGGCGAGCGCTGCCACGTCAGACGAAGGGCGCAGGAGCGTCCTGATCCT
TCCGCCCGGACGCTCAGGACAGCGGCCCGCTGCTCATAAGACTCGGCCTTAGAACCCCAGTATCAGCAGA
AGGACATTTTAGGACGGGACTTGGGTGACTCTAGGGCACTGGTTTTCTTTCCAGAGAGCGGAACAGGCGA
GGAAAAGTAGTCCCTTCTCGGCGATTCTGCGGAGGGATCTCCGTGGGGCGGTGAACGCCGATGATTATAT
AAGGACGCGCCGGGTGTGGCACAGCTAGTTCCGTCGCAGCCGGGATTTGGGTCGCGGTTCTTGTTTGTGG
ATCGCTGTGATCGTCACTTGGTGAGTAGCGGGCTGCTGGGCTGGCCGGGGCTTTCGTGGCCGCCGGGCCG
CTCGGTGGGACGGAAGCGTGTGGAGAGACCGCCAAGGGCTGTAGTCTGGGTCCGCGAGCAAGGTTGCCCT
GAACTGGGGGTTGGGGGGAGCGCAGCAAAATGGCGGCTGTTCCCGAGTCTTGAATGGAAGACGCTTGTGA
GGCGGGCTGTGAGGTCGTTGAAACAAGGTGGGGGGCATGGTGGGCGGCAAGAACCCAAGGTCTTGAGCCC
TTCGCTAATGCGGGAAAGCTCTTATTCGGGTGAGATGGGCTGGGCACCATCTGGGGACCCTGACGTGAAG
TTTGTCACTGACTGGAGAACTCGGTTTGTCGTCTGTTGCGGGGGCGGCAGTTATGGCGGTGCCGTTGGGC
AGTGCACCCGTACCTTTGGGAGCGCGCGCCCTCGTCGTGTCGTGACGTCACCCGTTCTGTTGGCTTATAA
TGCAGGGTGGGGCCACCTGCCGGTAGGTGTGCGGTAGGCTTTTCTCCGTCGCAGGACGCAGGGTTCGGGC
CTAGGGTAGGCTCTCCTGAATCGACAGGCGCCGGACCTCTGGTGAGGGGAGGGATAAGTGAGGCGTCAGT
TTCTTTGGTCGGTTTTATGTACCTATCTTCTTAAGTAGCTGAAGCTCCGGTTTTGAACTATGCGCTCGGG
GTTGGCGAGTGTGTTTTGTGAAGTTTTTTAGGCACCTTTTGAAATGTAATCATTTGGGTCAATATGTAAT
TTTCAGTGTTAGACTTGTAAATTGTCCGCTAAATTCTGGCCGTTTTTGGCTTTTTTGTTAGACAACATGG
GTAAAAAGCCTGAACTCACCGCGACGTCTGTCGAGAAGTTTCTGATCGAAAAGTTCGACAGCGTCTCCGA
CCTGATGCAGCTCTCGGAGGGCGAAGAATCTCGTGCTTTCAGCTTCGATGTAGGAGGGCGTGGATATGTC
CTGCGGGTAAATAGCTGCGCCGATGGTTTCTACAAAGATCGTTATGTTTATCGGCACTTTGCATCCGCCG
CGCTCCCGATTCCGGAAGTGCTTGACATTGGGGAGTTCAGCGAGAGCCTGACCTATTGCATCTCCCGCCG
TGCACAGGGTGTCACGTTGCAAGACCTGCCTGAAACCGAACTGCCCGCTGTTCTGCAGCCGGTCGCGGAG
GCAATGGATGCCATCGCTGCCGCCGATCTTAGCCAGACGAGCGGGTTCGGCCCATTCGGACCGCAAGGAA
TCGGTCAATACACTACATGGCGTGATTTCATATGCGCGATTGCTGATCCCCATGTGTATCACTGGCAAAC
TGTGATGGACGACACCGTCAGTGCGTCCGTCGCGCAGGCTCTCGATGAGCTGATGCTTTGGGCCGAGGAC
TGCCCCGAAGTCCGGCACCTCGTGCACGCGGATTTCGGCTCCAACAATGTCCTGACGGACAATGGCCGCA
TAACAGCGGTCATTGACTGGAGCGAGGCGATGTTCGGGGATTCCCAATACGAGGTCGCCAACATCTTCTT
CTGGAGGCCGTGGTTGGCTTGTATGGAGCAGCAGACGCGCTACTTCGAGCGGAGGCATCCGGAGCTTGCA
GGATCGCCCCGGCTCCGGGCGTATATGCTCCGCATTGGTCTTGACCAACTCTATCAGAGCTTGGTTGACG
GCAATTTCGATGATGCAGCTTGGGCGCAGGGTCGATGCGACGCAATCGTCCGATCCGGAGCCGGGACTGT
CGGGCGTACACAAATCGCCCGCAGAAGCGCCGCCGTCTGGACCGATGGCTGTGTAGAAGTACTCGCCGAT
AGTGGAAACCGACGCCCCAGCACTCGTCCGAGGGCAAAGGAATAAGCTAGTATGTAAGCCTAGTCTTAGA
TAATAAAATCGCTATCCATCGAAGATGGATGTGTGTTGGTTTTTTGTGTGTGTAACGCTAGGCGCGCCTG
GTGTACCGAGAACGATCCTCTCAGTGCGAGTCTCGACGATCCATATCGTTGCTTGGCAGTCAGCCAGTCG
GAATCCAGCTTGGGACCCAGGAAGTCCAATCGTCAGATATTGTACTCAAGCCTGGTCACGGCAGCGTACC
GATCTGTTTAAACCTAGATATTGATAGTCTGATCGGTCAACGTATAATCGAGTCCTAGCTTTTGCAAACA
TCTATCAAGAGACAGGATCAGCAGGAGGCTTTCGCATGAGTATTCAACATTTCCGTGTCGCCCTTATTCC
CTTTTTTGCGGCATTTTGCCTTCCTGTTTTTGCTCACCCAGAAACGCTGGTGAAAGTAAAAGATGCTGAA
GATCAGTTGGGTGCGCGAGTGGGTTACATCGAACTGGATCTCAACAGCGGTAAGATCCTTGAGAGTTTTC
GCCCCGAAGAACGCTTTCCAATGATGAGCACTTTTAAAGTTCTGCTATGTGGCGCGGTATTATCCCGTAT
TGACGCCGGGCAAGAGCAACTCGGTCGCCGCATACACTATTCTCAGAATGACTTGGTTGAGTATTCACCA
GTCACAGAAAAGCATCTTACGGATGGCATGACAGTAAGAGAATTATGCAGTGCTGCCATAACCATGAGTG
ATAACACTGCGGCCAACTTACTTCTGACAACGATTGGAGGACCGAAGGAGCTAACCGCTTTTTTGCACAA
CATGGGGGATCATGTAACTCGCCTTGATCGTTGGGAACCGGAGCTGAATGAAGCCATACCAAACGACGAG
CGTGACACCACGATGCCTGTAGCAATGGCAACAACCTTGCGTAAACTATTAACTGGCGAACTACTTACTC
TAGCTTCCCGGCAACAGTTGATAGACTGGATGGAGGCGGATAAAGTTGCAGGACCACTTCTGCGCTCGGC
CCTTCCGGCTGGCTGGTTTATTGCTGATAAATCTGGAGCCGGTGAGCGTGGGTCTCGCGGTATCATTGCA
GCACTGGGGCCAGATGGTAAGCCCTCCCGTATCGTAGTTATCTACACGACGGGGAGTCAGGCAACTATGG
ATGAACGAAATAGACAGATCGCTGAGATAGGTGCCTCACTGATTAAGCATTGGTAACCGATTCTAGGTGC
ATTGGCGCAGAAAAAAATGCCTGATGCGACGCTGCGCGTCTTATACTCCCACATATGCCAGATTCAGCAA
CGGATACGGCTTCCCCAACTTGCCCACTTCCATACGTGTCCTCCTTACCAGAAATTTATCCTTAAGATCC
CGAATCGTTTAAACTCGACTCTGGCTCTATCGAATCTCCGTCGTTTCGAGCTTACGCGAACAGCCGTGGC
GCTCATTTGCTCGTCGGGCATCGAATCTCGTCAGCTATCGTCAGCTTACCTTTTTGGCAGCGATCGCGGC
TCCCGACATCTTGGACCATTAGCTCCACAGGTATCTTCTTCCCTCTAGTGGTCATAACAGCAGCTTCAGC
TACCTCTCAATTCAAAAAACCCCTCAAGACCCGTTTAGAGGCCCCAAGGGGTTATGCTATCAATCGTTGC
GTTACACACACAAAAAACCAACACACATCCATCTTCGATGGATAGCGATTTTATTATCTAACTGCTGATC
GAGTGTAGCCAGATCTAGTAATCAATTACGGGGTCATTAGTTCATAGCCCATATATGGAGTTCCGCGTTA
CATAACTTACGGTAAATGGCCCGCCTGGCTGACCGCCCAACGACCCCCGCCCATTGACGTCAATAATGAC
GTATGTTCCCATAGTAACGCCAATAGGGACTTTCCATTGACGTCAATGGGTGGAGTATTTACGGTAAACT
GCCCACTTGGCAGTACATCAAGTGTATCATATGCCAAGTACGCCCCCTATTGACGTCAATGACGGTAAAT
GGCCCGCCTGGCATTATGCCCAGTACATGACCTTATGGGACTTTCCTACTTGGCAGTACATCTACGTATT
AGTCATCGCTATTACCATGCTGATGCGGTTTTGGCAGTACATCAATGGGCGTGGATAGCGGTTTGACTCA
CGGGGATTTCCAAGTCTCCACCCCATTGACGTCAATGGGAGTTTGTTTTGGCACCAAAATCAACGGGACT
TTCCAAAATGTCGTAACAACTCCGCCCCATTGACGCAAATGGGCGGTAGGCGTGTACGGTGGGAGGTCTA
TATAAGCAGAGCTGGTTTAGTGAACCGTCAGATCAGATCTTTGTCGATCCTACCATCCACTCGACACACC
CGCCAGCGGCCGC
